Addgene plasmid #144267: TFORF1014
Purpose: Lentiviral vector for overexpressing transcription factor ORFs with unique 24-bp barcodes. Barcodes facilitate identification of transcription factors in pooled screens.
Depositing lab: Feng Zhang. Depositing organization: Broad Institute. Publication: A transcription factor atlas of directed differentiation. Joung J, Ma S, Tay T, Geiger-Schuller KR, Kirchgatterer PC, Verdine VK, Guo B, Arias-Garcia MA, Allen WE, Singh A, Kuksenko O, Abudayyeh OO, Gootenberg JS, Fu Z, Macrae RK, Buenrostro JD, Regev A, Zhang F. Cell. 2023 Jan 5;186(1):209-229.e26. doi: 10.1016/j.cell.2022.11.026. PubMed 36608654.
Backbone
  Vector backbone: pLX_TRC317
  Backbone manufacturer: Broad Institute Genetic Perturbation Platform
  Backbone size w/o insert (bp): 8264
  Vector type: Mammalian Expression, Lentiviral
  Selectable markers: Puromycin
Growth in bacteria
  Bacterial resistance: Ampicillin, 100 μg/mL
  Growth temperature: 37°C
  Growth strain: NEB Stable
  Copy number: High Copy
Gene/Insert
  Gene/Insert name: ZNF540
  Species: H. sapiens (human)
  Insert size (bp): 1988
  Entrez Gene: ZNF540 (a.k.a. Nbla10512)
  Promoter: EF1a
  Cloning method: Unknown
  Sequencing primers: 5′ GGGTGGAGACTGAAGTTAGGCCAG; 3′ CACATAGCGTAAAAGGAGCAACATAG
Terms and licenses: Academic/Nonprofit Terms; Industry Terms: Not Available to Industry
Depositor comments: NM_001172226,ENST00000589117 . The transcription factor ORF portion of this plasmid was synthesized by Genewiz. Please test multiple small colonies in case of plasmid recombination. To make this collection available in a timely manner, a portion of this collection was not fully sequenced by Addgene. If an Addgene verified full plasmid sequence is not available, please contact us prior to placing an order to request the full sequence.
How to cite: TFORF1014 was a gift from Feng Zhang (Addgene plasmid # 144267 ; http://n2t.net/addgene:144267 ; RRID:Addgene_144267)
