[The description below was written by a language model from this plasmid's Addgene catalogue record and pLannotate feature annotations shown in this document.]
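Description:
TFORF1014 is a third-generation-style, self-inactivating lentiviral expression plasmid built on the pLX_TRC317 backbone and carrying the human zinc-finger transcription factor ZNF540 as an overexpression ORF. It belongs to a large barcoded transcription factor ORF collection in which each construct carries a unique 24-bp barcode, so that the factor delivered to a cell can be identified by sequencing in pooled screens such as directed-differentiation experiments. In bacteria the plasmid is maintained through a high-copy ColE1/pUC-type origin with ampicillin resistance. An f1 origin and remnants of a lac/T7/T3 cloning region are also present. The depositor cautions that recombination can occur, as is common for LTR-containing plasmids.

The viral cassette begins with an RSV promoter fused to a truncated HIV-1 5' LTR, which drives Tat-independent genomic RNA production in packaging cells. This is followed by the Ψ packaging signal with a gag fragment, the RRE for Rev-dependent nuclear export, and a cPPT/CTS element that aids nuclear import. An SV40 early promoter drives the puromycin N-acetyltransferase gene, allowing selection of transduced mammalian cells. Downstream, the EF-1α promoter drives the ZNF540 ORF. The automated annotation matches only the first part of the roughly 2 kb insert to ZNF540, leaving the remainder unlabelled, and it does not mark the barcode, so its exact position cannot be read from the table. A WPRE follows the insert to enhance transcript stability and expression. The ΔU3 3' LTR then inactivates viral promoter activity after integration, with an SV40 polyadenylation signal beyond it.
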