Features (pLannotate 1.2.2; 31 found; start..end, strand, type, name):
      5..231     +  promoter       RSV promoter: Rous sarcoma virus enhancer/promoter
    232..412     +  LTR            5' LTR (truncated): truncated 5' long terminal repeat (LTR) from HIV-1
    459..584     +  misc_feature   HIV-1 Ψ: packaging signal of human immunodeficiency virus type 1
    568..931     +  CDS            HIV-1 gag (fragment): gag protein from human immunodeficiency virus 1; gag
   1077..1310    +  misc_feature   RRE: The Rev response element (RRE) of HIV-1 allows for Rev-dependent mRNA export from the nucleus to the cytoplasm.
   1687..1713    +  CDS            Rev (fragment): human immunodeficiency virus 1 (HIV-1) Rev protein; rev; enhances nuclear export of unspliced and incompletely spliced viral mRNAs
   1720..1743    +  promoter       SV40 promoter (fragment): SV40 early promoter
   1744..1815    +  promoter       SV40 promoter (fragment): SV40 enhancer and early promoter
   1839..1974    +  rep_origin     SV40 ori: SV40 origin of replication
   2020..2616    +  CDS            PuroR (fragment): puromycin N-acetyltransferase; pac from Streptomyces; confers resistance to puromycin
   2665..2782    +  misc_feature   cPPT/CTS: central polypurine tract and central termination sequence of HIV-1
   2847..2913    +  CDS            small t antigen (fragment): SV40 (simian virus 40) small t antigen
   2920..4098    +  promoter       EF-1α promoter: strong constitutive promoter for human elongation factor EF-1α
   4115..4672    +  CDS            ZNF540 (fragment): ZN540_HUMAN - Experimental evidence at protein level: Swiss-Prot protein existence level 1. May act as a transcriptional repressor. From Homo sapiens (Human).
   6014..6067    +  promoter       U6 promoter (fragment): RNA polymerase III promoter for human U6 snRNA
   6109..6697    +  misc_feature   WPRE: woodchuck hepatitis virus posttranscriptional regulatory element
   6748..6767    +  misc_feature   cPPT/CTS (fragment): central polypurine tract and central termination sequence of HIV-1
   6769..7002    +  LTR            3' LTR (ΔU3): self-inactivating 3' long terminal repeat (LTR) from HIV-1
   7080..7201    +  polyA_signal   SV40 poly(A) signal: SV40 polyadenylation signal
   7241..7376    +  rep_origin     SV40 ori: SV40 origin of replication
   7397..7415    -  promoter       T7 promoter: promoter for bacteriophage T7 RNA polymerase
   7423..7578    +  CDS            lacZα (fragment): LacZα fragment of β-galactosidase; lacZ fragment
   7583..8011    +  rep_origin     f1 ori (sequence partly withheld): f1 bacteriophage origin of replication; arrow indicates direction of (+) strand synthesis
   8064..8168    +  promoter       AmpR promoter: bla
   8169..9029    +  CDS            AmpR: β-lactamase; bla; confers resistance to ampicillin, carbenicillin, and related antibiotics
   9200..9788    +  rep_origin     ori: high-copy-number ColE1/pMB1/pBR322/pUC origin of replication
   9971..10063   +  CDS            lacI (fragment): lac repressor; lacI; The lac repressor binds to the lac operator to inhibit transcription in E. coli. This inhibition can be relieved by adding lactose or isopropyl-β-D-thiogalactopyranoside (IPTG).
  10076..10097   +  protein_bind   CAP binding site: CAP binding activates transcription in the presence of cAMP. E. coli catabolite activator protein
  10112..10142   +  promoter       lac promoter: promoter for the E. coli lac operon
  10150..10166   +  protein_bind   lac operator: The lac repressor binds to the lac operator to inhibit transcription in E. coli. This inhibition can be relieved by adding lactose or isopropyl-β-D-thiogalactopyranoside (IPTG). lac repressor encoded by lacI
  10211..10229   +  promoter       T3 promoter: promoter for bacteriophage T3 RNA polymerase
>Addgene plasmid #144267 | TFORF1014 | addgene full sequence | sequence record 404141 | Addgene NGS Result
TTAATGTAGTCTTATGCAATACTCTTGTAGTCTTGCAACATGGTAACGATGAGTTAGCAACATGCCTTAC
AAGGAGAGAAAAAGCACCGTGCATGCCGATTGGTGGAAGTAAGGTGGTACGATCGTGCCTTATTAGGAAG
GCAACAGACGGGTCTGACATGGATTGGACGAACCACTGAATTGCCGCATTGCAGAGATATTGTATTTAAG
TGCCTAGCTCGATACATAAACGGGTCTCTCTGGTTAGACCAGATCTGAGCCTGGGAGCTCTCTGGCTAAC
TAGGGAACCCACTGCTTAAGCCTCAATAAAGCTTGCCTTGAGTGCTTCAAGTAGTGTGTGCCCGTCTGTT
GTGTGACTCTGGTAACTAGAGATCCCTCAGACCCTTTTAGTCAGTGTGGAAAATCTCTAGCAGTGGCGCC
CGAACAGGGACTTGAAAGCGAAAGGGAAACCAGAGGAGCTCTCTCGACGCAGGACTCGGCTTGCTGAAGC
GCGCACGGCAAGAGGCGAGGGGCGGCGACTGGTGAGTACGCCAAAAATTTTGACTAGCGGAGGCTAGAAG
GAGAGAGATGGGTGCGAGAGCGTCAGTATTAAGCGGGGGAGAATTAGATCGCGATGGGAAAAAATTCGGT
TAAGGCCAGGGGGAAAGAAAAAATATAAATTAAAACATATAGTATGGGCAAGCAGGGAGCTAGAACGATT
CGCAGTTAATCCTGGCCTGTTAGAAACATCAGAAGGCTGTAGACAAATACTGGGACAGCTACAACCATCC
CTTCAGACAGGATCAGAAGAACTTAGATCATTATATAATACAGTAGCAACCCTCTATTGTGTGCATCAAA
GGATAGAGATAAAAGACACCAAGGAAGCTTTAGACAAGATAGAGGAAGAGCAAAACAAAAGTAAGACCAC
CGCACAGCAAGCGGCCGCTGATCTTCAGACCTGGAGGAGGAGATATGAGGGACAATTGGAGAAGTGAATT
ATATAAATATAAAGTAGTAAAAATTGAACCATTAGGAGTAGCACCCACCAAGGCAAAGAGAAGAGTGGTG
CAGAGAGAAAAAAGAGCAGTGGGAATAGGAGCTTTGTTCCTTGGGTTCTTGGGAGCAGCAGGAAGCACTA
TGGGCGCAGCGTCAATGACGCTGACGGTACAGGCCAGACAATTATTGTCTGGTATAGTGCAGCAGCAGAA
CAATTTGCTGAGGGCTATTGAGGCGCAACAGCATCTGTTGCAACTCACAGTCTGGGGCATCAAGCAGCTC
CAGGCAAGAATCCTGGCTGTGGAAAGATACCTAAAGGATCAACAGCTCCTGGGGATTTGGGGTTGCTCTG
GAAAACTCATTTGCACCACTGCTGTGCCTTGGAATGCTAGTTGGAGTAATAAATCTCTGGAACAGATTTG
GAATCACACGACCTGGATGGAGTGGGACAGAGAAATTAACAATTACACAAGCTTAATACACTCCTTAATT
GAAGAATCGCAAAACCAGCAAGAAAAGAATGAACAAGAATTATTGGAATTAGATAAATGGGCAAGTTTGT
GGAATTGGTTTAACATAACAAATTGGCTGTGGTATATAAAATTATTCATAATGATAGTAGGAGGCTTGGT
AGGTTTAAGAATAGTTTTTGCTGTACTTTCTATAGTGAATAGAGTTAGGCAGGGATATTCACCATTATCG
TTTCAGACCCACCTCCCAACCCCGAGGGGACCCATGCATTGCATCTCAATTAGTCAGCAACCAGGTGTGG
AAAGTCCCCAGGCTCCCCAGCAGGCAGAAGTATGCAAAGCATGCGTCTCAATTAGTCAGCAACCATAGTC
CCGCCCCTAACTCCGCCCATCCCGCCCCTAACTCCGCCCAGTTCCGCCCATTCTCCGCCCCATGGCTGAC
TAATTTTTTTTATTTATGCAGAGGCCGAGGCCGCCTCGGCCTCTGAGCTATTCCAGAAGTAGTGAGGAGG
CTTTTTTGGAGGCCTAGGCTTTTGCAAAAAGCTTTCTAGAGGTACCACCGGAGCTTACCATGACCGAGTA
CAAGCCCACGGTGCGCCTCGCCACCCGCGACGACGTCCCCAGGGCCGTACGCACCCTCGCCGCCGCGTTC
GCCGACTACCCCGCCACGCGCCACACCGTCGATCCGGACCGCCACATCGAGCGGGTCACCGAGCTGCAAG
AACTCTTCCTCACGCGCGTCGGGCTCGACATCGGCAAGGTGTGGGTCGCGGACGACGGCGCCGCCGTGGC
GGTCTGGACCACGCCGGAGAGCGTCGAAGCGGGGGCGGTGTTCGCCGAGATCGGCCCGCGCATGGCCGAG
TTGAGCGGTTCCCGGCTGGCCGCGCAGCAACAGATGGAAGGCCTCCTGGCGCCGCACCGGCCCAAGGAGC
CCGCGTGGTTCCTGGCCACCGTCGGCGTCTCGCCCGACCACCAGGGCAAGGGTCTGGGCAGCGCCGTCGT
GCTCCCCGGAGTGGAGGCGGCCGAGCGCGCCGGGGTGCCCGCCTTCCTGGAGACCTCCGCGCCCCGCAAC
CTCCCCTTCTACGAGCGGCTCGGCTTCACCGTCACCGCCGACGTCGAGGTGCCCGAAGGACCGCGCACCT
GGTGCATGACCCGCAAGCCCGGTGCCAGTTAACGAATTCTAGATCTTGAGACAAATGGCAGTATTCATCC
ACAATTTTAAAAGAAAAGGGGGGATTGGGGGGTACAGTGCAGGGGAAAGAATAGTAGACATAATAGCAAC
AGACATACAAACTAAAGAATTACAAAAACAAATTACAAAAATTCAAAATTTTCGGGTTTATTACAGGGAC
AGCAGAGATCCACTTTGGCGCCGGCTCGAGGCCTGCAGGTGCAAAGATGGATAAAGTTTTAAACAGAGAG
GAATCTTTGCAGCTAATGGACCTTCTAGGTCTTGAAAGGAGTGGGAATTGGCTCCGGTGCCCGTCAGTGG
GCAGAGCGCACATCGCCCACAGTCCCCGAGAAGTTGGGGGGAGGGGTCGGCAATTGAACCGGTGCCTAGA
GAAGGTGGCGCGGGGTAAACTGGGAAAGTGATGTCGTGTACTGGCTCCGCCTTTTTCCCGAGGGTGGGGG
AGAACCGTATATAAGTGCAGTAGTCGCCGTGAACGTTCTTTTTCGCAACGGGTTTGCCGCCAGAACACAG
GTAAGTGCCGTGTGTGGTTCCCGCGGGCCTGGCCTCTTTACGGGTTATGGCCCTTGCGTGCCTTGAATTA
CTTCCACCTGGCTGCAGTACGTGATTCTTGATCCCGAGCTTCGGGTTGGAAGTGGGTGGGAGAGTTCGAG
GCCTTGCGCTTAAGGAGCCCCTTCGCCTCGTGCTTGAGTTGAGGCCTGGCCTGGGCGCTGGGGCCGCCGC
GTGCGAATCTGGTGGCACCTTCGCGCCTGTCTCGCTGCTTTCGATAAGTCTCTAGCCATTTAAAATTTTT
GATGACCTGCTGCGACGCTTTTTTTCTGGCAAGATAGTCTTGTAAATGCGGGCCAAGATCTGCACACTGG
TATTTCGGTTTTTGGGGCCGCGGGCGGCGACGGGGCCCGTGCGTCCCAGCGCACATGTTCGGCGAGGCGG
GGCCTGCGAGCGCGGCCACCGAGAATCGGACGGGGGTAGTCTCAAGCTGGCCGGCCTGCTCTGGTGCCTG
GCCTCGCGCCGCCGTGTATCGCCCCGCCCTGGGCGGCAAGGCTGGCCCGGTCGGCACCAGTTGCGTGAGC
GGAAAGATGGCCGCTTCCCGGCCCTGCTGCAGGGAGCTCAAAATGGAGGACGCGGCGCTCGGGAGAGCGG
GCGGGTGAGTCACCCACACAAAGGAAAAGGGCCTTTCCGTCCTCAGCCGTCGCTTCATGTGACTCCACGG
AGTACCGGGCGCCGTCCAGGCACCTCGATTAGTTCTCGAGCTTTTGGAGTACGTCGTCTTTAGGTTGGGG
GGAGGGGTTTTATGCGATGGAGTTTCCCCACACTGAGTGGGTGGAGACTGAAGTTAGGCCAGCTTGGCAC
TTGATGTAATTCTCCTTGGAATTTGCCCTTTTTGAGTTTGGATCTTGGTTCATTCTCAAGCCTCAGACAG
TGGTTCAAAGTTTTTTTCTTCCATTTCAGGTGTCGTGAGGCTAGCACCGCCACCATGGCCCATGCATTGG
TGACGTTCAGGGATGTGGCTATAGACTTCTCTCAGAAGGAATGGGAGTGCCTGGACACTACCCAGAGGAA
ATTGTACAGAGATGTGATGTTGGAGAATTATAATAACTTGGTCTCACTGGGTTTGTTATCCAGGCATAAG
ACCAAGAAATTATCTTCAGAAAAGGACATTCATGAAATCAGTTTATCCAAAGAGAGTATAATAGAAAAAA
GTAAAACTCTTCGTCTGAAAGGATCCATTTTTAGAAATGAGTGGCAGAACAAAAGTGAGTTTGAGGGTCA
ACAGGGACTTAAAGAAAGATCTATCAGTCAAAAGAAAATCGTCTCTAAAAAAATGTCAACTGATAGAAAA
CGTCCCTCTTTTACTCTGAATCAGAGAATTCACAATAGTGAGAAAAGCTGTGACTCACACTTGGTTCAAC
ATGGGAAAATAGATTCTGATGTGAAACATGATTGTAAAGAATGTGGGAGTACTTTTAATAATGTCTATCA
GCTTACTCTCCATCAGAAAATTCATACTGGTGAAAAATCCTGTAAATGTGAGAAATGTGGGAAAGTTTTT
AGTCATAGCTATCAACTTACTCTGCATCAGAGATTTCATACTGGTGAGAAACCCTATGAATGTCAAGAAT
GTGGGAAGACCTTTACTCTTTACCCACAACTTAATCGACATCAGAAAATTCACACTGGTAAAAAACCCTA
TATGTGTAAGAAATGTGATAAGGGTTTTTTTAGTAGATTAGAACTTACTCAACATAAAAGAATTCATACT
GGTAAGAAATCTTATGAATGTAAAGAATGTGGAAAAGTTTTTCAACTTATTTTCTACTTTAAAGAACATG
AGAGAATTCATACAGGTAAGAAACCCTATGAATGTAAGGAGTGTGGGAAAGCTTTTAGTGTATGCGGACA
ACTTACCCGTCATCAGAAAATTCATACTGGTGTAAAACCCTACGAATGTAAGGAATGTGGAAAGACCTTT
AGACTTAGTTTTTACCTTACTGAACACAGAAGAACTCATGCAGGTAAGAAACCTTATGAATGTAAGGAGT
GTGGGAAATCATTTAATGTGCGTGGACAGCTTAATCGGCATAAAACAATCCATACTGGTATAAAACCTTT
TGCATGTAAGGTGTGTGAGAAGGCTTTTAGTTATAGTGGTGACCTCAGAGTACATTCTAGAATTCATACT
GGAGAGAAACCATATGAATGTAAGGAATGCGGGAAAGCCTTTATGCTTCGTTCAGTCCTTACTGAACATC
AGAGACTTCATACTGGTGTGAAGCCCTACGAATGTAAGGAATGTGGGAAGACCTTTCGAGTTCGTTCTCA
AATTAGTCTACATAAGAAAATTCATACTGATGTGAAGCCCTACAAATGTGTACGATGTGGGAAGACCTTT
AGATTTGGTTTCTACCTTACTGAACACCAGAGAATTCACACTGGTGAAAAGCCCTATAAATGTAAAGAAT
GTGGAAAGGCCTTTATTCGTAGAGGGAATCTTAAAGAACATCTGAAAATTCATTCTGGTTTAAAACCCTA
TGACTGTAAAGAATGTGGGAAGTCCTTTAGTCGGCGTGGGCAGTTCACTGAACATCAGAAAATTCATACG
GGTGTAAAACCATACAAATGTAAAGAATGTGGGAAGGCCTTTAGTCGTAGTGTAGACCTTAGAATACATC
AAAGAATTCATACTGGTGAGAAACCCTATGAGTGTAAACAATGTGGGAAGGCCTTTAGACTTAATTCACA
CCTTACTGAACATCAGAGAATTCACACTGGTGAGAAACCCTATGAGTGTAAGGTATGTAGAAAGGCCTTT
AGACAATATTCACATCTTTATCAACATCAGAAAACTCATAATGTAATTTAGTAATGAACTAGTCCGTAAC
TTGAAAGTATTTCGATTTCTTGGCTTTATATATCTTGTGGAAAGGACGATCACATACGCTTTCAAGGCCG
ACCACGCGTTAAGTCGACAATCAACCTCTGGATTACAAAATTTGTGAAAGATTGACTGGTATTCTTAACT
ATGTTGCTCCTTTTACGCTATGTGGATACGCTGCTTTAATGCCTTTGTATCATGCTATTGCTTCCCGTAT
GGCTTTCATTTTCTCCTCCTTGTATAAATCCTGGTTGCTGTCTCTTTATGAGGAGTTGTGGCCCGTTGTC
AGGCAACGTGGCGTGGTGTGCACTGTGTTTGCTGACGCAACCCCCACTGGTTGGGGCATTGCCACCACCT
GTCAGCTCCTTTCCGGGACTTTCGCTTTCCCCCTCCCTATTGCCACGGCGGAACTCATCGCCGCCTGCCT
TGCCCGCTGCTGGACAGGGGCTCGGCTGTTGGGCACTGACAATTCCGTGGTGTTGTCGGGGAAATCATCG
TCCTTTCCTTGGCTGCTCGCCTGTGTTGCCACCTGGATTCTGCGCGGGACGTCCTTCTGCTACGTCCCTT
CGGCCCTCAATCCAGCGGACCTTCCTTCCCGCGGCCTGCTGCCGGCTCTGCGGCCTCTTCCGCGTCTTCG
CCTTCGCCCTCAGACGAGTCGGATCTCCCTTTGGGCCGCCTCCCCGCGTCGACTTTAAGACCAATGACTT
ACAAGGCAGCTGTAGATCTTAGCCACTTTTTAAAAGAAAAGGGGGGACTGGAAGGGCTAATTCACTCCCA
ACGAAGACAAGATCTGCTTTTTGCTTGTACTGGGTCTCTCTGGTTAGACCAGATCTGAGCCTGGGAGCTC
TCTGGCTAACTAGGGAACCCACTGCTTAAGCCTCAATAAAGCTTGCCTTGAGTGCTTCAAGTAGTGTGTG
CCCGTCTGTTGTGTGACTCTGGTAACTAGAGATCCCTCAGACCCTTTTAGTCAGTGTGGAAAATCTCTAG
CAGTACGTATAGTAGTTCATGTCATCTTATTATTCAGTATTTATAACTTGCAAAGAAATGAATATCAGAG
AGTGAGAGGAACTTGTTTATTGCAGCTTATAATGGTTACAAATAAAGCAATAGCATCACAAATTTCACAA
ATAAAGCATTTTTTTCACTGCATTCTAGTTGTGGTTTGTCCAAACTCATCAATGTATCTTATCATGTCTG
GCTCTAGCTATCCCGCCCCTAACTCCGCCCATCCCGCCCCTAACTCCGCCCAGTTCCGCCCATTCTCCGC
CCCATGGCTGACTAATTTTTTTTATTTATGCAGAGGCCGAGGCCGCCTCGGCCTCTGAGCTATTCCAGAA
GTAGTGAGGAGGCTTTTTTGGAGGCCTAGGGACGTACCCAATTCGCCCTATAGTGAGTCGTATTACGCGC
GCTCACTGGCCGTCGTTTTACAACGTCGTGACTGGGAAAACCCTGGCGTTACCCAACTTAATCGCCTTGC
AGCACATCCCCCTTTCGCCAGCTGGCGTAATAGCGAAGAGGCCCGCACCGATCGCCCTTCCCAACAGTTG
CGCAGCCTGAATGGCGAATGGG
[124 nt withheld, positions 7583-7706]
C
[91 nt withheld, positions 7708-7798]
A
[49 nt withheld, positions 7800-7848]
CCTTTGACGTTGGAGTCCACGTTCTTT
[37 nt withheld, positions 7876-7912]
ACCCTATCTCGGTCTATTCTTTTGATTTATAAGGGATTTTGCCGATTTCGGCCTATTGGTTAAAAAATGA
GCTGATTTAACAAAAATTTAACGCGAATTTTAACAAAATATTAACGCTTACAATTTAGGTGGCACTTTTC
GGGGAAATGTGCGCGGAACCCCTATTTGTTTATTTTTCTAAATACATTCAAATATGTATCCGCTCATGAG
ACAATAACCCTGATAAATGCTTCAATAATATTGAAAAAGGAAGAGTATGAGTATTCAACATTTCCGTGTC
GCCCTTATTCCCTTTTTTGCGGCATTTTGCCTTCCTGTTTTTGCTCACCCAGAAACGCTGGTGAAAGTAA
AAGATGCTGAAGATCAGTTGGGTGCACGAGTGGGTTACATCGAACTGGATCTCAACAGCGGTAAGATCCT
TGAGAGTTTTCGCCCCGAAGAACGTTTTCCAATGATGAGCACTTTTAAAGTTCTGCTATGTGGCGCGGTA
TTATCCCGTATTGACGCCGGGCAAGAGCAACTCGGTCGCCGCATACACTATTCTCAGAATGACTTGGTTG
AGTACTCACCAGTCACAGAAAAGCATCTTACGGATGGCATGACAGTAAGAGAATTATGCAGTGCTGCCAT
AACCATGAGTGATAACACTGCGGCCAACTTACTTCTGACAACGATCGGAGGACCGAAGGAGCTAACCGCT
TTTTTGCACAACATGGGGGATCATGTAACTCGCCTTGATCGTTGGGAACCGGAGCTGAATGAAGCCATAC
CAAACGACGAGCGTGACACCACGATGCCTGTAGCAATGGCAACAACGTTGCGCAAACTATTAACTGGCGA
ACTACTTACTCTAGCTTCCCGGCAACAATTAATAGACTGGATGGAGGCGGATAAAGTTGCAGGACCACTT
CTGCGCTCGGCCCTTCCGGCTGGCTGGTTTATTGCTGATAAATCTGGAGCCGGTGAGCGTGGGTCTCGCG
GTATCATTGCAGCACTGGGGCCAGATGGTAAGCCCTCCCGTATCGTAGTTATCTACACGACGGGGAGTCA
GGCAACTATGGATGAACGAAATAGACAGATCGCTGAGATAGGTGCCTCACTGATTAAGCATTGGTAACTG
TCAGACCAAGTTTACTCATATATACTTTAGATTGATTTAAAACTTCATTTTTAATTTAAAAGGATCTAGG
TGAAGATCCTTTTTGATAATCTCATGACCAAAATCCCTTAACGTGAGTTTTCGTTCCACTGAGCGTCAGA
CCCCGTAGAAAAGATCAAAGGATCTTCTTGAGATCCTTTTTTTCTGCGCGTAATCTGCTGCTTGCAAACA
AAAAAACCACCGCTACCAGCGGTGGTTTGTTTGCCGGATCAAGAGCTACCAACTCTTTTTCCGAAGGTAA
CTGGCTTCAGCAGAGCGCAGATACCAAATACTGTTCTTCTAGTGTAGCCGTAGTTAGGCCACCACTTCAA
GAACTCTGTAGCACCGCCTACATACCTCGCTCTGCTAATCCTGTTACCAGTGGCTGCTGCCAGTGGCGAT
AAGTCGTGTCTTACCGGGTTGGACTCAAGACGATAGTTACCGGATAAGGCGCAGCGGTCGGGCTGAACGG
GGGGTTCGTGCACACAGCCCAGCTTGGAGCGAACGACCTACACCGAACTGAGATACCTACAGCGTGAGCT
ATGAGAAAGCGCCACGCTTCCCGAAGGGAGAAAGGCGGACAGGTATCCGGTAAGCGGCAGGGTCGGAACA
GGAGAGCGCACGAGGGAGCTTCCAGGGGGAAACGCCTGGTATCTTTATAGTCCTGTCGGGTTTCGCCACC
TCTGACTTGAGCGTCGATTTTTGTGATGCTCGTCAGGGGGGCGGAGCCTATGGAAAAACGCCAGCAACGC
GGCCTTTTTACGGTTCCTGGCCTTTTGCTGGCCTTTTGCTCACATGTTCTTTCCTGCGTTATCCCCTGAT
TCTGTGGATAACCGTATTACCGCCTTTGAGTGAGCTGATACCGCTCGCCGCAGCCGAACGACCGAGCGCA
GCGAGTCAGTGAGCGAGGAAGCGGAAGAGCGCCCAATACGCAAACCGCCTCTCCCCGCGCGTTGGCCGAT
TCATTAATGCAGCTGGCACGACAGGTTTCCCGACTGGAAAGCGGGCAGTGAGCGCAACGCAATTAATGTG
AGTTAGCTCACTCATTAGGCACCCCAGGCTTTACACTTTATGCTTCCGGCTCGTATGTTGTGTGGAATTG
TGAGCGGATAACAATTTCACACAGGAAACAGCTATGACCATGATTACGCCAAGCGCGCAATTAACCCTCA
CTAAAGGGAACAAAAGCTGGAGCTGCAAGC
