>Addgene plasmid #144267 | TFORF1014 | depositor partial sequence | sequence record 284916 | Insert
ACCGCCACCATGGCCCATGCATTGGTGACGTTCAGGGATGTGGCTATAGACTTCTCTCAGAAGGAATGGG
AGTGCCTGGACACTACCCAGAGGAAATTGTACAGAGATGTGATGTTGGAGAATTATAATAACTTGGTCTC
ACTGGGTTTGTTATCCAGGCATAAGACCAAGAAATTATCTTCAGAAAAGGACATTCATGAAATCAGTTTA
TCCAAAGAGAGTATAATAGAAAAAAGTAAAACTCTTCGTCTGAAAGGATCCATTTTTAGAAATGAGTGGC
AGAACAAAAGTGAGTTTGAGGGTCAACAGGGACTTAAAGAAAGATCTATCAGTCAAAAGAAAATCGTCTC
TAAAAAAATGTCAACTGATAGAAAACGTCCCTCTTTTACTCTGAATCAGAGAATTCACAATAGTGAGAAA
AGCTGTGACTCACACTTGGTTCAACATGGGAAAATAGATTCTGATGTGAAACATGATTGTAAAGAATGTG
GGAGTACTTTTAATAATGTCTATCAGCTTACTCTCCATCAGAAAATTCATACTGGTGAAAAATCCTGTAA
ATGTGAGAAATGTGGGAAAGTTTTTAGTCATAGCTATCAACTTACTCTGCATCAGAGATTTCATACTGGT
GAGAAACCCTATGAATGTCAAGAATGTGGGAAGACCTTTACTCTTTACCCACAACTTAATCGACATCAGA
AAATTCACACTGGTAAAAAACCCTATATGTGTAAGAAATGTGATAAGGGTTTTTTTAGTAGATTAGAACT
TACTCAACATAAAAGAATTCATACTGGTAAGAAATCTTATGAATGTAAAGAATGTGGAAAAGTTTTTCAA
CTTATTTTCTACTTTAAAGAACATGAGAGAATTCATACAGGTAAGAAACCCTATGAATGTAAGGAGTGTG
GGAAAGCTTTTAGTGTATGCGGACAACTTACCCGTCATCAGAAAATTCATACTGGTGTAAAACCCTACGA
ATGTAAGGAATGTGGAAAGACCTTTAGACTTAGTTTTTACCTTACTGAACACAGAAGAACTCATGCAGGT
AAGAAACCTTATGAATGTAAGGAGTGTGGGAAATCATTTAATGTGCGTGGACAGCTTAATCGGCATAAAA
CAATCCATACTGGTATAAAACCTTTTGCATGTAAGGTGTGTGAGAAGGCTTTTAGTTATAGTGGTGACCT
CAGAGTACATTCTAGAATTCATACTGGAGAGAAACCATATGAATGTAAGGAATGCGGGAAAGCCTTTATG
CTTCGTTCAGTCCTTACTGAACATCAGAGACTTCATACTGGTGTGAAGCCCTACGAATGTAAGGAATGTG
GGAAGACCTTTCGAGTTCGTTCTCAAATTAGTCTACATAAGAAAATTCATACTGATGTGAAGCCCTACAA
ATGTGTACGATGTGGGAAGACCTTTAGATTTGGTTTCTACCTTACTGAACACCAGAGAATTCACACTGGT
GAAAAGCCCTATAAATGTAAAGAATGTGGAAAGGCCTTTATTCGTAGAGGGAATCTTAAAGAACATCTGA
AAATTCATTCTGGTTTAAAACCCTATGACTGTAAAGAATGTGGGAAGTCCTTTAGTCGGCGTGGGCAGTT
CACTGAACATCAGAAAATTCATACGGGTGTAAAACCATACAAATGTAAAGAATGTGGGAAGGCCTTTAGT
CGTAGTGTAGACCTTAGAATACATCAAAGAATTCATACTGGTGAGAAACCCTATGAGTGTAAACAATGTG
GGAAGGCCTTTAGACTTAATTCACACCTTACTGAACATCAGAGAATTCACACTGGTGAGAAACCCTATGA
GTGTAAGGTATGTAGAAAGGCCTTTAGACAATATTCACATCTTTATCAACATCAGAAAACTCATAATGTA
ATTTAGTAATGAACTAGTCCGTAACTTGAAAGTATTTCGATTTCTTGGCTTTATATATCTTGTGGAAAGG
ACGATCACATACGCTTTCAAGGCCGACC
