>Addgene plasmid #144267 | TFORF1014 | depositor partial sequence | sequence record 284917 | Barcode
TCACATACGCTTTCAAGGCCGACC
